Addgene plasmid #219064: SFFV-IKZF3-Brd 89
Purpose: Transcription factor IKZF3 with a specific barcode assigned.
Depositing lab: Filipe Pereira. Depositing organization: Center for Neuroscience and Cell Biology, University of Coimbra. Publication: A combinatorial transcription factor screening platform for immune cell reprogramming. Kurochkin I, Altman AR, Caiado I, Pertiga-Cabral D, Halitzki E, Minaeva M, Zimmermannova O, Henriques-Oliveira L, Klein D, Nair M, Oliveira D, Cajal LR, Knittel R, Feick C, Ringner M, Martin M, Cirovic B, Pires CF, Rosa FF, Sitnicka E, Theis FJ, Pereira CF. Cell Syst. 2026 Jan 21;17(1):101457. doi: 10.1016/j.cels.2025.101457. Epub 2026 Jan 14. PubMed 41539305.
Backbone
  Vector backbone: SFFV-MCS
  Backbone size w/o insert (bp): 6638
  Vector type: Lentiviral
Growth in bacteria
  Bacterial resistance: Ampicillin, 100 μg/mL
  Growth temperature: 37°C
  Growth strain: NEB Stable
  Copy number: High Copy
Gene/Insert
  Gene/Insert name: IKZF3
  Species: H. sapiens (human)
  Insert size (bp): 1530
  Entrez Gene: IKZF3 (a.k.a. AIO, AIOLOS, IMD84, ZNFN1A3)
  Promoter: The spleen focus-forming virus (SFFV) promoter
  Cloning method: Restriction Enzyme; 5′ cloning site Bsp119I (not destroyed); 3′ cloning site BstHI (not destroyed)
Terms and licenses: Academic/Nonprofit Terms; Industry Terms: Not Available to Industry
Depositor comments: Barcode sequence cloned into XbaI restriction site. Design of plasmid is as follows: SFFV-[TF sequence]-WPRE-[Barcode sequence].
How to cite: SFFV-IKZF3-Brd 89 was a gift from Filipe Pereira (Addgene plasmid # 219064 ; http://n2t.net/addgene:219064 ; RRID:Addgene_219064)
