[The description below was written by a language model from this plasmid's Addgene catalogue record and pLannotate feature annotations shown in this document.]
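Description:
SFFV-IKZF3-Brd 89 is a self-inactivating, HIV-1-based lentiviral transfer plasmid built on the SFFV-MCS backbone for constitutive expression of the human transcription factor IKZF3 (Aiolos) in mammalian cells. It is propagated in E. coli through a high-copy ColE1/pUC-type origin with ampicillin selection (AmpR, β-lactamase). The bacterial portion also retains pBluescript-derived remnants such as an f1 origin, lac regulatory elements, a lacZα fragment and T3/T7 promoters. No mammalian selection marker or fluorescent reporter appears in the feature table.

The viral cassette has a third-generation-style layout. An RSV promoter drives a truncated 5' LTR, so genomic RNA is transcribed in packaging cells without Tat. This is followed by the Ψ packaging signal with a gag fragment, the Rev response element for nuclear export of the unspliced genome, and the cPPT/CTS, which aids nuclear import and transduction. Internally, the spleen focus-forming virus (SFFV) LTR promoter, which is typically strong in haematopoietic cells, drives the roughly 1.5 kb IKZF3 coding sequence cloned between flanking multiple cloning site remnants. A WPRE downstream enhances transcript stability and expression, and the ΔU3 3' LTR inactivates LTR promoter activity after integration. An SV40 polyadenylation signal and SV40 origin lie outside the LTRs.

According to the depositor, a construct-specific barcode was inserted at an XbaI site after the WPRE, giving the arrangement SFFV–TF–WPRE–barcode. The barcode is not annotated as a separate feature. Placing it within the transcribed region lets the delivered factor be identified by sequencing, in line with the plasmid's role in a pooled combinatorial transcription factor screening platform for immune cell reprogramming.
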