Features (pLannotate 1.2.2; 29 found; start..end, strand, type, name):
     94..112     -  promoter       T7 promoter: promoter for bacteriophage T7 RNA polymerase
    120..275     +  CDS            lacZα (fragment): LacZα fragment of β-galactosidase; lacZ fragment
    280..708     +  rep_origin     f1 ori (sequence partly withheld): f1 bacteriophage origin of replication; arrow indicates direction of (+) strand synthesis
    761..865     +  promoter       AmpR promoter: bla
    866..1726    +  CDS            AmpR: β-lactamase; bla; confers resistance to ampicillin, carbenicillin, and related antibiotics
   1897..2485    +  rep_origin     ori: high-copy-number ColE1/pMB1/pBR322/pUC origin of replication
   2668..2760    +  CDS            lacI (fragment): lac repressor; lacI; The lac repressor binds to the lac operator to inhibit transcription in E. coli. This inhibition can be relieved by adding lactose or isopropyl-β-D-thiogalactopyranoside (IPTG).
   2773..2794    +  protein_bind   CAP binding site: CAP binding activates transcription in the presence of cAMP. E. coli catabolite activator protein
   2809..2839    +  promoter       lac promoter: promoter for the E. coli lac operon
   2847..2863    +  protein_bind   lac operator: The lac repressor binds to the lac operator to inhibit transcription in E. coli. This inhibition can be relieved by adding lactose or isopropyl-β-D-thiogalactopyranoside (IPTG). lac repressor encoded by lacI
   2908..2926    +  promoter       T3 promoter: promoter for bacteriophage T3 RNA polymerase
   2954..3180    +  promoter       RSV promoter: Rous sarcoma virus enhancer/promoter
   3181..3361    +  LTR            5' LTR (truncated): truncated 5' long terminal repeat (LTR) from HIV-1
   3408..3533    +  misc_feature   HIV-1 Ψ: packaging signal of human immunodeficiency virus type 1
   3517..3880    +  CDS            HIV-1 gag (fragment): gag protein from human immunodeficiency virus 1; gag
   4026..4259    +  misc_feature   RRE: The Rev response element (RRE) of HIV-1 allows for Rev-dependent mRNA export from the nucleus to the cytoplasm.
   4636..4736    +  CDS            Rev (fragment): human immunodeficiency virus 1 (HIV-1) Rev protein; rev; enhances nuclear export of unspliced and incompletely spliced viral mRNAs
   4755..4872    +  misc_feature   cPPT/CTS: central polypurine tract and central termination sequence of HIV-1
   4906..5307    +  promoter       SFFV promoter: spleen focus-forming virus long terminal repeat (LTR) promoter
   5317..5340    +  misc_feature   MCS (fragment): pBluescript multiple cloning site
   5365..6891    +  CDS            IKZF3: IKZF3_HUMAN - Also known as ZNFN1A3. Experimental evidence at protein level: Swiss-Prot protein existence level 1. Transcription factor that plays an important role in the regulation of lymphocyte differentiation. Plays an essential role in regulation of B-cell differentiation, proliferation and maturation to an effector state. Involved in regulating BCL2 expression and controlling apoptosis in T-cells in an IL2-dependent manner. From Homo sapiens (Human).
   6902..6927    +  misc_feature   MCS (fragment): pBluescript multiple cloning site
   6927..6986    +  CDS            S (fragment): HBSAG_WHV6 - Experimental evidence at transcript level: Swiss-Prot protein existence level 2. The middle envelope protein plays an important role in the budding of the virion. It is involved in the induction of budding in a nucleocapsid independent way. In this process the majority of envelope proteins bud to form subviral lipoprotein particles of 22 nm of diameter that do not contain a nucleocapsid (By similarity). From Woodchuck hepatitis B virus (isolate w64/pWS23) (WHV).
   7118..7521    +  misc_feature   WPRE: woodchuck hepatitis virus posttranscriptional regulatory element
   7579..7638    +  CDS            nef (fragment): NEF_HV1Z2 - Experimental evidence at protein level: Swiss-Prot protein existence level 1. Extracellular Nef protein targets CD4(+) T-lymphocytes for apoptosis by interacting with CXCR4 surface receptors. From Human immunodeficiency virus type 1 group M subtype D (isolate Z2/CDC-Z34) (HIV-1).
   7640..7873    +  LTR            3' LTR (ΔU3): self-inactivating 3' long terminal repeat (LTR) from HIV-1
   7945..8066    +  polyA_signal   SV40 poly(A) signal: SV40 polyadenylation signal
   8085..8106    +  rep_origin     SV40 ori (fragment): SV40 origin of replication
   8106..73      +  rep_origin     SV40 ori (across the origin): SV40 origin of replication
>Addgene plasmid #219064 | SFFV-IKZF3-Brd 89 | addgene full sequence | sequence record 448891 | Addgene NGS Result
ATTTATGCAGAGGCCGAGGCCGCCTCGGCCTCTGAGCTATTCCAGAAGTAGTGAGGAGGCTTTTTTGGAG
GCCTAGGGACGTACCCAATTCGCCCTATAGTGAGTCGTATTACGCGCGCTCACTGGCCGTCGTTTTACAA
CGTCGTGACTGGGAAAACCCTGGCGTTACCCAACTTAATCGCCTTGCAGCACATCCCCCTTTCGCCAGCT
GGCGTAATAGCGAAGAGGCCCGCACCGATCGCCCTTCCCAACAGTTGCGCAGCCTGAATGGCGAATGGG
[124 nt withheld, positions 280-403]
C
[91 nt withheld, positions 405-495]
A
[49 nt withheld, positions 497-545]
CCTTTGACGTTGGAGTCCACGTTCTTT
[37 nt withheld, positions 573-609]
ACCCTATCTCGGTCTATTCTTTTGATTTATAAGGGATTTTGCCGATTTCGGCCTATTGGTTAAAAAATGA
GCTGATTTAACAAAAATTTAACGCGAATTTTAACAAAATATTAACGCTTACAATTTAGGTGGCACTTTTC
GGGGAAATGTGCGCGGAACCCCTATTTGTTTATTTTTCTAAATACATTCAAATATGTATCCGCTCATGAG
ACAATAACCCTGATAAATGCTTCAATAATATTGAAAAAGGAAGAGTATGAGTATTCAACATTTCCGTGTC
GCCCTTATTCCCTTTTTTGCGGCATTTTGCCTTCCTGTTTTTGCTCACCCAGAAACGCTGGTGAAAGTAA
AAGATGCTGAAGATCAGTTGGGTGCACGAGTGGGTTACATCGAACTGGATCTCAACAGCGGTAAGATCCT
TGAGAGTTTTCGCCCCGAAGAACGTTTTCCAATGATGAGCACTTTTAAAGTTCTGCTATGTGGCGCGGTA
TTATCCCGTATTGACGCCGGGCAAGAGCAACTCGGTCGCCGCATACACTATTCTCAGAATGACTTGGTTG
AGTACTCACCAGTCACAGAAAAGCATCTTACGGATGGCATGACAGTAAGAGAATTATGCAGTGCTGCCAT
AACCATGAGTGATAACACTGCGGCCAACTTACTTCTGACAACGATCGGAGGACCGAAGGAGCTAACCGCT
TTTTTGCACAACATGGGGGATCATGTAACTCGCCTTGATCGTTGGGAACCGGAGCTGAATGAAGCCATAC
CAAACGACGAGCGTGACACCACGATGCCTGTAGCAATGGCAACAACGTTGCGCAAACTATTAACTGGCGA
ACTACTTACTCTAGCTTCCCGGCAACAATTAATAGACTGGATGGAGGCGGATAAAGTTGCAGGACCACTT
CTGCGCTCGGCCCTTCCGGCTGGCTGGTTTATTGCTGATAAATCTGGAGCCGGTGAGCGTGGGTCTCGCG
GTATCATTGCAGCACTGGGGCCAGATGGTAAGCCCTCCCGTATCGTAGTTATCTACACGACGGGGAGTCA
GGCAACTATGGATGAACGAAATAGACAGATCGCTGAGATAGGTGCCTCACTGATTAAGCATTGGTAACTG
TCAGACCAAGTTTACTCATATATACTTTAGATTGATTTAAAACTTCATTTTTAATTTAAAAGGATCTAGG
TGAAGATCCTTTTTGATAATCTCATGACCAAAATCCCTTAACGTGAGTTTTCGTTCCACTGAGCGTCAGA
CCCCGTAGAAAAGATCAAAGGATCTTCTTGAGATCCTTTTTTTCTGCGCGTAATCTGCTGCTTGCAAACA
AAAAAACCACCGCTACCAGCGGTGGTTTGTTTGCCGGATCAAGAGCTACCAACTCTTTTTCCGAAGGTAA
CTGGCTTCAGCAGAGCGCAGATACCAAATACTGTTCTTCTAGTGTAGCCGTAGTTAGGCCACCACTTCAA
GAACTCTGTAGCACCGCCTACATACCTCGCTCTGCTAATCCTGTTACCAGTGGCTGCTGCCAGTGGCGAT
AAGTCGTGTCTTACCGGGTTGGACTCAAGACGATAGTTACCGGATAAGGCGCAGCGGTCGGGCTGAACGG
GGGGTTCGTGCACACAGCCCAGCTTGGAGCGAACGACCTACACCGAACTGAGATACCTACAGCGTGAGCT
ATGAGAAAGCGCCACGCTTCCCGAAGGGAGAAAGGCGGACAGGTATCCGGTAAGCGGCAGGGTCGGAACA
GGAGAGCGCACGAGGGAGCTTCCAGGGGGAAACGCCTGGTATCTTTATAGTCCTGTCGGGTTTCGCCACC
TCTGACTTGAGCGTCGATTTTTGTGATGCTCGTCAGGGGGGCGGAGCCTATGGAAAAACGCCAGCAACGC
GGCCTTTTTACGGTTCCTGGCCTTTTGCTGGCCTTTTGCTCACATGTTCTTTCCTGCGTTATCCCCTGAT
TCTGTGGATAACCGTATTACCGCCTTTGAGTGAGCTGATACCGCTCGCCGCAGCCGAACGACCGAGCGCA
GCGAGTCAGTGAGCGAGGAAGCGGAAGAGCGCCCAATACGCAAACCGCCTCTCCCCGCGCGTTGGCCGAT
TCATTAATGCAGCTGGCACGACAGGTTTCCCGACTGGAAAGCGGGCAGTGAGCGCAACGCAATTAATGTG
AGTTAGCTCACTCATTAGGCACCCCAGGCTTTACACTTTATGCTTCCGGCTCGTATGTTGTGTGGAATTG
TGAGCGGATAACAATTTCACACAGGAAACAGCTATGACCATGATTACGCCAAGCGCGCAATTAACCCTCA
CTAAAGGGAACAAAAGCTGGAGCTGCAAGCTTAATGTAGTCTTATGCAATACTCTTGTAGTCTTGCAACA
TGGTAACGATGAGTTAGCAACATGCCTTACAAGGAGAGAAAAAGCACCGTGCATGCCGATTGGTGGAAGT
AAGGTGGTACGATCGTGCCTTATTAGGAAGGCAACAGACGGGTCTGACATGGATTGGACGAACCACTGAA
TTGCCGCATTGCAGAGATATTGTATTTAAGTGCCTAGCTCGATACATAAACGGGTCTCTCTGGTTAGACC
AGATCTGAGCCTGGGAGCTCTCTGGCTAACTAGGGAACCCACTGCTTAAGCCTCAATAAAGCTTGCCTTG
AGTGCTTCAAGTAGTGTGTGCCCGTCTGTTGTGTGACTCTGGTAACTAGAGATCCCTCAGACCCTTTTAG
TCAGTGTGGAAAATCTCTAGCAGTGGCGCCCGAACAGGGACTTGAAAGCGAAAGGGAAACCAGAGGAGCT
CTCTCGACGCAGGACTCGGCTTGCTGAAGCGCGCACGGCAAGAGGCGAGGGGCGGCGACTGGTGAGTACG
CCAAAAATTTTGACTAGCGGAGGCTAGAAGGAGAGAGATGGGTGCGAGAGCGTCAGTATTAAGCGGGGGA
GAATTAGATCGCGATGGGAAAAAATTCGGTTAAGGCCAGGGGGAAAGAAAAAATATAAATTAAAACATAT
AGTATGGGCAAGCAGGGAGCTAGAACGATTCGCAGTTAATCCTGGCCTGTTAGAAACATCAGAAGGCTGT
AGACAAATACTGGGACAGCTACAACCATCCCTTCAGACAGGATCAGAAGAACTTAGATCATTATATAATA
CAGTAGCAACCCTCTATTGTGTGCATCAAAGGATAGAGATAAAAGACACCAAGGAAGCTTTAGACAAGAT
AGAGGAAGAGCAAAACAAAAGTAAGACCACCGCACAGCAAGCGGCCGCTGATCTTCAGACCTGGAGGAGG
AGATATGAGGGACAATTGGAGAAGTGAATTATATAAATATAAAGTAGTAAAAATTGAACCATTAGGAGTA
GCACCCACCAAGGCAAAGAGAAGAGTGGTGCAGAGAGAAAAAAGAGCAGTGGGAATAGGAGCTTTGTTCC
TTGGGTTCTTGGGAGCAGCAGGAAGCACTATGGGCGCAGCGTCAATGACGCTGACGGTACAGGCCAGACA
ATTATTGTCTGGTATAGTGCAGCAGCAGAACAATTTGCTGAGGGCTATTGAGGCGCAACAGCATCTGTTG
CAACTCACAGTCTGGGGCATCAAGCAGCTCCAGGCAAGAATCCTGGCTGTGGAAAGATACCTAAAGGATC
AACAGCTCCTGGGGATTTGGGGTTGCTCTGGAAAACTCATTTGCACCACTGCTGTGCCTTGGAATGCTAG
TTGGAGTAATAAATCTCTGGAACAGATTTGGAATCACACGACCTGGATGGAGTGGGACAGAGAAATTAAC
AATTACACAAGCTTAATACACTCCTTAATTGAAGAATCGCAAAACCAGCAAGAAAAGAATGAACAAGAAT
TATTGGAATTAGATAAATGGGCAAGTTTGTGGAATTGGTTTAACATAACAAATTGGCTGTGGTATATAAA
ATTATTCATAATGATAGTAGGAGGCTTGGTAGGTTTAAGAATAGTTTTTGCTGTACTTTCTATAGTGAAT
AGAGTTAGGCAGGGATATTCACCATTATCGTTTCAGACCCACCTCCCAACCCCGAGGGGACCCGACAGGC
CCGAAGGAATAGAAGAAGAAGGTGGAGAGAGAGACAGAGACAGATCCATTCGATTAGTGAACGGATCTCG
ACGGTATCGGTTAACTTTTAAAAGAAAAGGGGGGATTGGGGGGTACAGTGCAGGGGAAAGAATAGTAGAC
ATAATAGCAACAGACATACAAACTAAAGAATTACAAAAACAAATTACAAAAATTCAAAATTTTATCGATC
ACGAGACTAGCCTCGAGCTGGCTGCAGTAACGCCATTTTGCAAGGCATGGAAAAATACCAAACCAAGAAT
AGAGAAGTTCAGATCAAGGGCGGGTACATGAAAATAGCTAACGTTGGGCCAAACAGGATATCTGCGGTGA
GCAGTTTCGGCCCCGGCCCGGGGCCAAGAACAGATGGTCACCGCAGTTTCGGCCCCGGCCCGAGGCCAAG
AACAGATGGTCCCCAGATATGGCCCAACCCTCAGCAGTTTCTTAAGACCCATCAGATGTTTCCAGGCTCC
CCCAAGGACCTGAAATGACCCTGCGCCTTATTTGAATTAACCAATCAGCCTGCTTCTCGCTTCTGTTCGC
GCGCTTCTGCTTCCCGAGCTCTATAAAAGAGCTCACAACCCCTCACTCGGCGCGCCAGTCCTCCGACAGA
CTGAGTCGGCCGGTCGAATCAAGCTTATCGATACCGTCGACGGATCCGCTAGCCCGCGGTTCGAAATGGA
AGATATACAAACAAATGCGGAACTGAAAAGCACTCAGGAGCAGTCTGTGCCCGCAGAAAGTGCAGCGGTT
TTGAATGACTACAGTTTAACCAAATCTCATGAAATGGAAAATGTGGACAGTGGAGAAGGCCCAGCCAATG
AAGATGAAGACATAGGAGATGATTCAATGAAAGTGAAAGATGAATACAGTGAAAGAGATGAGAATGTTTT
AAAGTCAGAACCCATGGGAAATGCAGAAGAGCCTGAAATCCCTTACAGCTATTCAAGAGAATATAATGAA
TATGAAAACATTAAGTTGGAGAGACATGTTGTCTCATTCGATAGTAGCAGGCCAACCAGTGGAAAGATGA
ACTGCGATGTGTGTGGATTATCCTGCATCAGCTTCAATGTCTTAATGGTTCATAAGCGAAGCCATACTGG
TGAACGCCCATTCCAGTGTAATCAGTGTGGGGCATCTTTTACTCAGAAAGGTAACCTCCTCCGCCACATT
AAACTGCACACAGGGGAAAAACCTTTTAAGTGTCACCTCTGCAACTATGCATGCCAAAGAAGAGATGCGC
TCACGGGGCATCTTAGGACACATTCTGTGGAGAAACCCTACAAATGTGAGTTTTGTGGAAGGAGTTACAA
GCAGAGAAGTTCCCTTGAGGAGCACAAGGAGCGCTGCCGTACATTTCTTCAGAGCACTGACCCAGGGGAC
ACTGCAAGTGCGGAGGCAAGACACATCAAAGCAGAGATGGGAAGTGAAAGAGCTCTCGTACTGGACAGAT
TAGCAAGCAATGTGGCAAAACGAAAAAGCTCAATGCCTCAGAAATTCATTGGTGAGAAGCGCCACTGCTT
TGATGTCAACTATAATTCAAGTTACATGTATGAGAAAGAGAGTGAGCTCATACAGACCCGCATGATGGAC
CAAGCCATCAATAACGCCATCAGCTATCTTGGCGCCGAAGCCCTGCGCCCCTTGGTCCAGACACCGCCTG
CTCCCACCTCGGAGATGGTTCCAGTTATCAGCAGCATGTATCCCATAGCCCTCACCCGGGCTGAGATGTC
AAACGGTGCCCCTCAAGAGCTGGAAAAGAAAAGCATCCACCTTCCAGAGAAGAGCGTGCCTTCTGAGAGA
GGCCTCTCTCCCAACAATAGTGGCCACGACTCCACGGACACTGACAGCAACCATGAAGAACGCCAGAATC
ACATCTATCAGCAAAATCACATGGTCCTGTCTCGGGCCCGCAATGGGATGCCACTTCTGAAGGAGGTTCC
CCGCTCTTACGAACTCCTCAAGCCCCCGCCCATCTGCCCAAGAGACTCCGTCAAAGTGATCAACAAGGAA
GGGGAGGTGATGGATGTGTATCGGTGTGACCACTGCCGCGTCCTCTTCCTGGACTATGTGATGTTCACGA
TTCACATGGGCTGCCACGGCTTCCGTGACCCTTTCGAGTGTAACATGTGTGGATATCGAAGCCATGATCG
GTATGAGTTCTCGTCTCACATAGCCAGAGGAGAACACAGAGCCCTGCTGAAGTGAACCGGTCGGATCCCC
CGGGCTGCAGGAATTCGAGCATCTTACCGCCATTTATTCCCATATTTGTTCTGTTTTTCTTGATTTGGGT
ATACATTTAAATGTTAATAAAACAAAATGGTGGGGCAATCATTTACATTTTTAGGGATATGTAATTACTA
GTTCAGGTGTATTGCCACAAGACAAACATGTTAAGAAACTTTCCCGTTATTTACGCTCTGTTCCTGTTAA
TCAACCTCTGGATTACAAAATTTGTGAAAGATTGACTGATATTCTTAACTATGTTGCTCCTTTTACGCTG
TGTGGATATGCTGCTTTAATGCCTCTGTATCATGCTATTGCTTCCCGTACGGCTTTCGTTTTCTCCTCCT
TGTATAAATCCTGGTTGCTGTCTCTTTATGAGGAGTTGTGGCCCGTTGTCCGTCAACGTGGCGTGGTGTG
CTCTGTGTTTGCTGACGCAACCCCCACTGGCTGGGGCATTGCCACCACCTGTCAACTCCTTTCTGGGACT
TTCGCTTTCCCCCTCCCGATCGCCACGGCAGAACTCATCGCCGCCTGCCTTGCCCGCTGCTGGACAGGGG
CTAGGTTGCTGGGCACTGATAATTCCGTGGTGTTGTCGGGGAAGCTGACGTCCTTTGCAATTCGATATCA
AGCTGTACCTTCTAGATGTACATTTCGTATAGCGCTTCTAGACCAATGACTTACAAGGCAGCTGTAGATC
TTAGCCACTTTTTAAAAGAAAAGGGGGGACTGGAAGGGCTAATTCACTCCCAACGAAGACAAGATCTGCT
TTTTGCTTGTACTGGGTCTCTCTGGTTAGACCAGATCTGAGCCTGGGAGCTCTCTGGCTAACTAGGGAAC
CCACTGCTTAAGCCTCAATAAAGCTTGCCTTGAGTGCTTCAAGTAGTGTGTGCCCGTCTGTTGTGTGACT
CTGGTAACTAGAGATCCCTCAGACCCTTTTAGTCAGTGTGGAAAATCTCTAGCAGTAGTAGTTCATGTCA
TCTTATTATTCAGTATTTATAACTTGCAAAGAAATGAATATCAGAGAGTGAGAGGAACTTGTTTATTGCA
GCTTATAATGGTTACAAATAAAGCAATAGCATCACAAATTTCACAAATAAAGCATTTTTTTCACTGCATT
CTAGTTGTGGTTTGTCCAAACTCATCAATGTATCTTATCATGTCTGGCTCTAGCTATCCCGCCCCTAACT
CCGCCCATCCCGCCCCTAACTCCGCCCAGTTCCGCCCATTCTCCGCCCCATGGCTGACTAATTTTTTTT
