>Addgene plasmid #219064 | SFFV-IKZF3-Brd 89 | depositor partial sequence | sequence record 427672 | TF ORF
ATGGAAGATATACAAACAAATGCGGAACTGAAAAGCACTCAGGAGCAGTCTGTGCCCGCAGAAAGTGCAG
CGGTTTTGAATGACTACAGTTTAACCAAATCTCATGAAATGGAAAATGTGGACAGTGGAGAAGGCCCAGC
CAATGAAGATGAAGACATAGGAGATGATTCAATGAAAGTGAAAGATGAATACAGTGAAAGAGATGAGAAT
GTTTTAAAGTCAGAACCCATGGGAAATGCAGAAGAGCCTGAAATCCCTTACAGCTATTCAAGAGAATATA
ATGAATATGAAAACATTAAGTTGGAGAGACATGTTGTCTCATTCGATAGTAGCAGGCCAACCAGTGGAAA
GATGAACTGCGATGTGTGTGGATTATCCTGCATCAGCTTCAATGTCTTAATGGTTCATAAGCGAAGCCAT
ACTGGTGAACGCCCATTCCAGTGTAATCAGTGTGGGGCATCTTTTACTCAGAAAGGTAACCTCCTCCGCC
ACATTAAACTGCACACAGGGGAAAAACCTTTTAAGTGTCACCTCTGCAACTATGCATGCCAAAGAAGAGA
TGCGCTCACGGGGCATCTTAGGACACATTCTGTGGAGAAACCCTACAAATGTGAGTTTTGTGGAAGGAGT
TACAAGCAGAGAAGTTCCCTTGAGGAGCACAAGGAGCGCTGCCGTACATTTCTTCAGAGCACTGACCCAG
GGGACACTGCAAGTGCGGAGGCAAGACACATCAAAGCAGAGATGGGAAGTGAAAGAGCTCTCGTACTGGA
CAGATTAGCAAGCAATGTGGCAAAACGAAAAAGCTCAATGCCTCAGAAATTCATTGGTGAGAAGCGCCAC
TGCTTTGATGTCAACTATAATTCAAGTTACATGTATGAGAAAGAGAGTGAGCTCATACAGACCCGCATGA
TGGACCAAGCCATCAATAACGCCATCAGCTATCTTGGCGCCGAAGCCCTGCGCCCCTTGGTCCAGACACC
GCCTGCTCCCACCTCGGAGATGGTTCCAGTTATCAGCAGCATGTATCCCATAGCCCTCACCCGGGCTGAG
ATGTCAAACGGTGCCCCTCAAGAGCTGGAAAAGAAAAGCATCCACCTTCCAGAGAAGAGCGTGCCTTCTG
AGAGAGGCCTCTCTCCCAACAATAGTGGCCACGACTCCACGGACACTGACAGCAACCATGAAGAACGCCA
GAATCACATCTATCAGCAAAATCACATGGTCCTGTCTCGGGCCCGCAATGGGATGCCACTTCTGAAGGAG
GTTCCCCGCTCTTACGAACTCCTCAAGCCCCCGCCCATCTGCCCAAGAGACTCCGTCAAAGTGATCAACA
AGGAAGGGGAGGTGATGGATGTGTATCGGTGTGACCACTGCCGCGTCCTCTTCCTGGACTATGTGATGTT
CACGATTCACATGGGCTGCCACGGCTTCCGTGACCCTTTCGAGTGTAACATGTGTGGATATCGAAGCCAT
GATCGGTATGAGTTCTCGTCTCACATAGCCAGAGGAGAACACAGAGCCCTGCTGAAGTGA
