>Addgene plasmid #219064 | SFFV-IKZF3-Brd 89 | depositor partial sequence | sequence record 427673 | Barcode sequence
TGTACATTTCGTATAGCGCT
